Addgene plasmid #209349: pMal-Halo
Purpose: (Empty Backbone) Protein expression vector with a TEV cleavable N-terminal 6xHis-MBP and a HRV 3C cleavable C-terminal HaloTag-StepTagII
Depositing lab: Lucia Strader. Depositing organization: Duke University.
Backbone
  Vector backbone: pMal-C6t
  Backbone manufacturer: NEB
  Vector type: Bacterial Expression
Growth in bacteria
  Bacterial resistance: Ampicillin, 100 μg/mL
  Growth temperature: 37°C
  Growth strain: DH5alpha
  Copy number: High Copy
Gene/Insert
  Gene/Insert name: None
Terms and licenses: Academic/Nonprofit Terms; Industry Terms: Not Available to Industry
How to cite: pMal-Halo was a gift from Lucia Strader (Addgene plasmid # 209349 ; http://n2t.net/addgene:209349 ; RRID:Addgene_209349)
