[The description below was written by a language model from this plasmid's Addgene catalogue record and pLannotate feature annotations shown in this document.]
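Description:
pMal-Halo is an empty bacterial expression backbone derived from the pMal-C6t vector, designed so that a protein of interest is produced in E. coli flanked by removable fusion partners on both ends. It is maintained through a ColE1/pMB1-type origin and selected with ampicillin via the β-lactamase gene. The catalogue lists it as high copy, although the annotated sequence also contains the rop gene and fragments of the pBR322 bom region, elements normally associated with copy-number moderation and the pBR322 lineage.

Expression is driven by the strong hybrid tac promoter with a downstream lac operator. The plasmid carries its own lacI gene under the up-mutated lacIq promoter, so transcription is repressed until relieved by IPTG. The reading frame begins, according to the stated purpose, with a 6xHis tag followed by maltose binding protein; the MBP version lacks a signal sequence, so the fusion remains cytosolic. MBP typically aids solubility and allows amylose affinity purification. A TEV protease site lets this N-terminal module be removed. Downstream, past the position where an insert would be cloned, lies the HaloTag, annotated as the dhaA haloalkane dehalogenase from which it was engineered, followed by Strep-Tag II. Both are separable from the target through an HRV 3C protease site. The His tag and the two protease sites are described in the catalogue entry but were not individually detected in the feature table. The rrnB T1 and T2 terminators end the transcript.

No insert is present. The vector suits recombinant protein production with several affinity purification options, and the HaloTag permits covalent ligand labelling or immobilisation.
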