Features (pLannotate 1.2.2; 17 found; start..end, strand, type, name):
      2..79      +  promoter       lacIq promoter: lacI (mutant); In the lacIq allele, a single base change in the promoter boosts expression of the lacI gene about 10-fold.
     80..1162    +  CDS            lacI: lac repressor; lacI; The lac repressor binds to the lac operator to inhibit transcription in E. coli. This inhibition can be relieved by adding lactose or isopropyl-β-D-thiogalactopyranoside (IPTG).
   1175..1196    +  protein_bind   CAP binding site: CAP binding activates transcription in the presence of cAMP. E. coli catabolite activator protein
   1215..1232    +  promoter       tet promoter (fragment): E. coli promoter for tetracycline efflux protein gene
   1405..1433    +  promoter       tac promoter: strong E. coli promoter; hybrid between the trp and lac UV5 promoters
   1441..1457    +  protein_bind   lac operator: The lac repressor binds to the lac operator to inhibit transcription in E. coli. This inhibition can be relieved by adding lactose or isopropyl-β-D-thiogalactopyranoside (IPTG). lac repressor encoded by lacI
   1553..2645    +  CDS            MBP (fragment): maltose binding protein from E. coli; malE (mutated); This version of the gene does not encode a signal sequence, so MBP will remain in the cytosol.
   2790..3668    +  CDS            dhaA: DHAA_PSEPV - Experimental evidence at protein level: Swiss-Prot protein existence level 1. Catalyzes hydrolytic cleavage of carbon-halogen bonds in halogenated aliphatic compounds, leading to the formation of the corresponding primary alcohols, halide ions and protons. Has a broad substrate specificity, as it is able to dehalogenate mono- and di- chlorinated and brominated alkanes (up to at least C10), and the two isomers of 1,3-dichloropropene to 3-chloroallyl alcohol; the highest activity was found with 1,2-dibromoethane, while no activity was observed with the analog 1,2-dichloroethane. Fro
   3693..3709    +  CDS            Strep-Tag II (fragment): peptide that binds Strep-Tactin®, an engineered form of streptavidin
   3722..3808    +  terminator     rrnB T1 terminator: Escherichia coli rrnB; transcription terminator T1 from the E. coli rrnB gene
   3900..3927    +  terminator     rrnB T2 terminator: transcription terminator T2 from the E. coli rrnB gene
   3974..4045    +  promoter       AmpR promoter: bla
   4046..4906    +  CDS            AmpR: β-lactamase; bla; confers resistance to ampicillin, carbenicillin, and related antibiotics
   4994..5582    +  rep_origin     ori: high-copy-number ColE1/pMB1/pBR322/pUC origin of replication
   5768..5820    -  misc_feature   bom (fragment): basis of mobility region from pBR322
   5831..5850    -  misc_feature   bom (fragment): basis of mobility region from pBR322
   5952..6143    -  CDS            rop: Rop protein, which maintains plasmids at low copy number; rop
>Addgene plasmid #209349 | pMal-Halo | addgene full sequence | sequence record 419545 | Addgene NGS Result
CGACACCATCGAATGGTGCAAAACCTTTCGCGGTATGGCATGATAGCGCCCGGAAGAGAGTCAATTCAGG
GTGGTGAATGTGAAACCAGTAACGTTATACGATGTCGCAGAGTATGCCGGTGTCTCTTATCAGACCGTTT
CCCGCGTGGTGAACCAGGCCAGCCACGTTTCTGCGAAAACGCGGGAAAAAGTGGAAGCGGCGATGGCGGA
GCTGAATTACATTCCCAACCGCGTGGCACAACAACTGGCGGGCAAACAGTCGTTGCTGATTGGCGTTGCC
ACCTCCAGTCTGGCCCTGCACGCGCCGTCGCAAATTGTCGCGGCGATTAAATCTCGCGCCGATCAACTGG
GTGCCAGCGTGGTGGTGTCGATGGTAGAACGAAGCGGCGTCGAAGCCTGTAAAGCGGCGGTGCACAATCT
TCTCGCGCAACGCGTCAGTGGGCTGATCATTAACTATCCGCTGGATGACCAGGATGCCATTGCTGTGGAA
GCTGCCTGCACTAATGTTCCGGCGTTATTTCTTGATGTCTCTGACCAGACACCCATCAACAGTATTATTT
TCTCCCATGAAGACGGTACGCGACTGGGCGTGGAGCATCTGGTCGCATTGGGTCACCAGCAAATCGCGCT
GTTAGCGGGCCCATTAAGTTCTGTCTCGGCGCGTCTGCGTCTGGCTGGCTGGCATAAATATCTCACTCGC
AATCAAATTCAGCCGATAGCGGAACGGGAAGGCGACTGGAGTGCCATGTCCGGTTTTCAACAAACCATGC
AAATGCTGAATGAGGGCATCGTTCCCACTGCGATGCTGGTTGCCAACGATCAGATGGCGCTGGGCGCAAT
GCGCGCCATTACCGAGTCCGGGCTGCGCGTTGGTGCGGATATTTCGGTAGTGGGATACGACGATACCGAA
GACAGCTCATGTTATATCCCGCCGTTAACCACCATCAAACAGGATTTTCGCCTGCTGGGGCAAACCAGCG
TGGACCGCTTGCTGCAACTCTCTCAGGGCCAGGCGGTGAAGGGCAATCAGCTGTTGCCCGTCTCACTGGT
GAAAAGAAAAACCACCCTGGCGCCCAATACACAAACCGCCTCTCCCCGCGCGTTGGCCGATTCATTAATG
CAGCTGGCACGACAGGTTTCCCGACTGGAAAGCGGGCAGTGAGCGCAACGCAATTAATGTAAGTTAGCTC
ACTCATTAGGCACAATTCTCATGTTTGACAGCTTATCATCGACTGCACGGTGCACCAATGCTTCTGGCGT
CAGGCAGCCATCGGAAGCTGTGGTATGGCTGTGCAGGTCGTAAATCACTGCATAATTCGTGTCGCTCAAG
GCGCACTCCCGTTCTGGATAATGTTTTTTGCGCCGACATCATAACGGTTCTGGCAAATATTCTGAAATGA
GCTGTTGACAATTAATCATCGGCTCGTATAATGTGTGGAATTGTGAGCGGATAACAATTTCACACAGGAA
ACAGCCAGTCCGTTTAGGTGTTTTCACGAGCAATTGACCAACAAGGACCATAGATTATGAAAATCCACCA
TCACCACCACCACGAAGAAGGTAAACTGGTAATCTGGATTAACGGCGATAAAGGCTATAACGGTCTCGCT
GAAGTCGGTAAGAAATTCGAGAAAGATACCGGAATTAAAGTCACCGTTGAGCATCCGGATAAACTGGAAG
AGAAATTCCCACAGGTTGCGGCAACTGGCGATGGCCCTGACATTATCTTCTGGGCACACGACCGCTTTGG
TGGCTACGCTCAATCTGGCCTGTTGGCTGAAATCACCCCGGACAAAGCGTTCCAGGACAAGCTGTATCCG
TTTACCTGGGATGCCGTACGTTACAACGGCAAGCTGATTGCTTACCCGATCGCTGTTGAAGCGTTATCGC
TGATTTATAACAAAGATCTGCTGCCGAACCCGCCAAAAACCTGGGAAGAGATCCCGGCGCTGGATAAAGA
ACTGAAAGCGAAAGGTAAGAGCGCGCTGATGTTCAACCTGCAAGAACCGTACTTCACCTGGCCGCTGATT
GCTGCTGACGGGGGTTATGCGTTCAAGTATGAAAACGGCAAGTACGACATTAAAGACGTGGGCGTGGATA
ACGCTGGCGCGAAAGCGGGTCTGACCTTCCTGGTTGACCTGATTAAAAACAAACACATGAATGCAGACAC
CGATTACTCCATCGCAGAAGCAGCCTTTAATAAAGGCGAAACAGCGATGACCATCAACGGCCCGTGGGCA
TGGTCCAACATCGACACCAGCAAAGTGAATTATGGTGTAACGGTACTGCCGACCTTCAAGGGTCAACCAT
CCAAACCGTTCGTTGGCGTGCTGAGCGCAGGTATTAACGCCGCCAGTCCGAACAAAGAGCTGGCAAAAGA
GTTCCTCGAAAACTATCTGCTGACTGATGAAGGTCTGGAAGCGGTTAATAAAGACAAACCGCTGGGTGCC
GTAGCGCTGAAGTCTTACGAGGAAGAGTTGGTGAAAGATCCGCGTATTGCCGCCACTATGGAAAACGCCC
AGAAAGGTGAAATCATGCCGAACATCCCGCAGATGTCCGCTTTCTGGTATGCCGTGCGTACTGCGGTGAT
CAACGCCGCCAGCGGTCGTCAGACTGTCGATGAAGCCCTGAAAGACGCGCAGACTAATTCGAGCTCGAAC
AACAACAACAATAACAATAACAACAACCTCGGGGAGAACCTGTACTTCCAGATGCTGATGGGCGGCCGCG
ATATCGTCGACGGATCCGAATTCCCTGCAGGTAATCTGGAAGTGCTGTTTCAGGGCCCGATGGCGGAAAT
TGGCACCGGCTTCCCGTTTGATCCGCATTACGTGGAAGTGCTGGGTGAACGCATGCATTATGTGGATGTG
GGCCCGCGTGATGGCACCCCGGTTCTGTTTCTGCACGGCAATCCGACCAGCAGCTATGTTTGGCGCAACA
TTATTCCGCATGTGGCCCCGACCCATCGCTGCATCGCGCCGGATCTGATTGGCATGGGCAAAAGTGATAA
ACCGGATCTGGGCTACTTTTTCGATGATCATGTGCGCTTTATGGATGCATTTATTGAAGCGCTGGGCCTG
GAAGAAGTGGTGCTGGTGATTCATGACTGGGGCAGCGCGCTGGGTTTCCATTGGGCGAAACGCAATCCGG
AACGCGTGAAAGGCATTGCGTTTATGGAATTTATCCGCCCGATTCCGACCTGGGATGAATGGCCGGAATT
TGCGCGCGAAACCTTCCAGGCCTTTCGCACCACCGATGTGGGCCGTAAACTGATTATCGATCAGAACGTG
TTTATTGAAGGCACCCTGCCGATGGGCGTGGTGCGCCCGTTAACCGAAGTGGAAATGGATCATTATCGCG
AACCGTTCCTGAATCCGGTGGATCGCGAACCGCTGTGGCGCTTTCCGAACGAACTGCCGATTGCGGGCGA
ACCGGCCAACATTGTAGCACTGGTGGAAGAATATATGGATTGGCTGCACCAGAGCCCGGTACCGAAACTG
CTGTTTTGGGGCACCCCGGGCGTGCTGATTCCGCCGGCGGAAGCGGCCCGCCTGGCGAAAAGTCTGCCGA
ACTGCAAAGCGGTTGATATTGGTCCGGGCCTGAATCTGCTGCAGGAAGATAATCCGGATCTGATTGGCAG
CGAAATTGCGCGCTGGCTGAGCACCCTGGAAATTAGCGGCTCTGCGTGGTCTCACCCGCAGTTCGAAAAA
TAAATAAGCTTCAAATAAAACGAAAGGCTCAGTCGAAAGACTGGGCCTTTCGTTTTATCTGTTGTTTGTC
GGTGAACGCTCTCCTGAGTAGGACAAATCCGCCGGGAGCGGATTTGAACGTTGCGAAGCAACGGCCCGGA
GGGTGGCGGGCAGGACGCCCGCCATAAACTGCCAGGCATCAAATTAAGCAGAAGGCCATCCTGACGGATG
GCCTTTTTGCGTTTCTACAAACTCTTTCGGTCCGTTGTTTATTTTTCTAAATACATTCAAATATGTATCC
GCTCATGAGACAATAACCCTGATAAATGCTTCAATAATATTGAAAAAGGAAGAGTATGAGTATTCAACAT
TTCCGTGTCGCCCTTATTCCCTTTTTTGCGGCATTTTGCCTTCCTGTTTTTGCTCACCCAGAAACGCTGG
TGAAAGTAAAAGATGCTGAAGATCAGTTGGGTGCACGAGTGGGTTACATCGAACTGGATCTCAACAGCGG
TAAGATCCTTGAGAGTTTTCGCCCCGAAGAACGTTTCCCAATGATGAGCACTTTTAAAGTTCTGCTATGT
GGCGCGGTATTATCCCGTGTTGACGCCGGGCAAGAGCAACTCGGTCGCCGCATACACTATTCTCAGAATG
ACTTGGTTGAGTACTCACCAGTCACAGAAAAGCATCTTACGGATGGCATGACAGTAAGAGAATTATGCAG
TGCTGCCATAACCATGAGTGATAACACTGCGGCCAACTTACTTCTGACAACGATCGGAGGACCGAAGGAG
CTAACCGCTTTTTTGCACAACATGGGGGATCATGTAACTCGCCTTGATCGTTGGGAACCGGAGCTGAATG
AAGCCATACCAAACGACGAGCGTGACACCACGATGCCTGTAGCAATGGCAACAACGTTGCGCAAACTATT
AACTGGCGAACTACTTACTCTAGCTTCCCGGCAACAATTAATAGACTGGATGGAGGCGGATAAAGTTGCA
GGACCACTTCTGCGCTCGGCCCTTCCGGCTGGCTGGTTTATTGCTGATAAATCTGGAGCCGGTGAGCGTG
GGTCTCGCGGTATCATTGCAGCACTGGGGCCAGATGGTAAGCCCTCCCGTATCGTAGTTATCTACACGAC
GGGGAGTCAGGCAACTATGGATGAACGAAATAGACAGATCGCTGAGATAGGTGCCTCACTGATTAAGCAT
TGGTAACTGTCAGACCAAGTTTACTCATATATACTTTAGATTGATTTCCTTAGGACTGAGCGTCAACCCC
GTAGAAAAGATCAAAGGATCTTCTTGAGATCCTTTTTTTCTGCGCGTAATCTGCTGCTTGCAAACAAAAA
AACCACCGCTACCAGCGGTGGTTTGTTTGCCGGATCAAGAGCTACCAACTCTTTTTCCGAAGGTAACTGG
CTTCAGCAGAGCGCAGATACCAAATACTGTCCTTCTAGTGTAGCCGTAGTTAGGCCACCACTTCAAGAAC
TCTGTAGCACCGCCTACATACCTCGCTCTGCTAATCCTGTTACCAGTGGGTGCTGCCAGTGGCGATAAGT
CGTGTCTTACCGGGTTGGACTCAAGACGATAGTTACCGGATAAGGCGCAGCGGTCGGGCTGAACGGGGGG
TTCGTGCACACAGCCCAGCTTGGAGCGAACGACCTACACCGAACTGAGATACCTACAGCGTGAGCTATGA
GAAAGCGCCACGCTTCCCGAAGGGAGAAAGGCGGACAGGTATCCGGTAAGCGGCAGGGTCGGAACAGGAG
AGCGCACGAGGGAGCTTCCAGGGGGAAACGCCTGGTATCTTTATAGTCCTGTCGGGTTTCGCCACCTCTG
ACTTGAGCGTCGATTTTTGTGATGCTCGTCAGGGGGGCGGAGCCTATGGAAAAACGCCAGCAACGCGGCC
TTTTTACGGTTCCTGGCCTTTTGCTGGCCTTTTGCTCACATGTTCTTTCCTGCGTTATCCCCTGATTCTG
TGGATAACCGTATTACCGCCTTTGAGTGAGCTGATACCGCTCGCCGCAGCCGAACGACCGAGCGCAGCGA
GTCAGTGAGCGAGGAAGCGGAAGAGCGCCTGATGCGGTATTTTCTCCTTACGCATCTGTGCGGTATTTCA
CACCGCATATAAGGTGCACTGTGACTGGGTCATGGCTGCGCCCCGACACCCGCCAACACCCGCTGACGCG
CCCTGACGGGCTTGTCTGCTCCCGGCATCCGCTTACAGACAAGCTGTGACCGTCTCCGGGAGCTGCATGT
GTCAGAGGTTTTCACCGTCATCACCGAAACGCGCGAGGCAGCTGCGGTAAAGCTCATCAGCGTGGTCGTG
CAGCGATTCACAGATGTCTGCCTGTTCATCCGCGTCCAGCTCGTTGAGTTTCTCCAGAAGCGTTAATGTC
TGGCTTCTGATAAAGCGGGCCATGTTAAGGGCGGTTTTTTCCTGTTTGGTCACTGATGCCTCCGTGTAAG
CTCAGGCCAGGACCCAACGCTGCCCGAAATTC
